>Addgene plasmid #31656 | pECE-M2-BAIAP2 wt | addgene partial sequence | sequence record 43584 | SV40pA-R 5'-GAAATTTGTGATGCTATTGC-3'
ATAAACAAGTTAACAACAACAATTGCATTCATTTTATGTTTCAGGTTCAGGGGGAGGTGTGGGAGGTTTT
TTAAAGCAAGTAAAACCTCTACAGATGTGATATGGCTGATTATGATCATTACTTATCTAGATTACCTGCT
CATGGACCGCGCTCCATAGTCATCCAGGCCCTGGGAGAAGGCGGGCACGGCCACACTGTAGGGCCTCTGC
TTGAAGCCGCTGGCCGTCTGGGCGGGGAAGGCCCGGGAGGCGGCGCCGTAATCGGGGGGTGGGATGGCCA
GGTCGTCCTTGTCCAGGAGGTTGCCCGTGCTGCTGCTCTTCCCTTGCTGCAGGCTCATGTGCAGCCTGTC
ACTGCCATCGCTGTCCAAGACCCGGGTGTAGGAGAAGGGAAACCAGCCCCGCATCTTGGTCTTCTCACTC
TCTCCGTAGTGCCAGCCATCGCGGGCCTCAGGCACCAGCAGGGTAATGAGGTCACCCTCCTTGAAGCTCA
GGAGGGTGCTGTTGTCCCCAGCAGCGTGGGAGAAGATGGCCTTCACCCGCATACGGCCATTGCGCTCCAG
GCCGGCTGCCATGGAGCTCGAGCGAGGCAGAGTCTTGTTCTCGGTGGTGGCATAGCTGTTTTTTGGGGTC
ACGCTCTTGCGCACGGGGAGTGTGTTGGAGTAGGAGTCGCTGAGCTTGCTCTGAGACTGCGGAGGAGACA
GGGATTTGGGCTGGGCAGCCTTGCGGTCAGCCCACGGGCTGTAGTCCTCGCCATCCGGGCCTGTGACGCC
GTTCATGATGGGTGTGCTCTCCTGGGCAGACATCCGCCCCACGAACGGTGCCAGCTCGGGGGGCACCGGC
AGGGGCTTGGCCCCCGGAA
