>Addgene plasmid #31656 | pECE-M2-BAIAP2 wt | addgene partial sequence | sequence record 45620 | SV40pro-F 5'-TATTTATGCAGAGGCCGAGG-3'
GAAGAGGCTTTTTTGGAGGAGATCTAAGCTTGGTACCGAGCTCGGATCCTCAGGATGGACTACAAGGACG
ATGACGATAAACCCGGGAATTCGTCTCTGTCTCGCTCAGAGGAGATGCACCGGCTCACGGAAAATGTCTA
TAAGACCATCATGGAGCAGTTCAACCCTAGCCTCCGGAACTTCATCGCCATGGGGAAGAATTACGAGAAG
GCACTGGCAGGTGTGACGTATGCAGCCAAAGGCTACTTTGACGCCCTGGTGAAGATGGGGGAGCTGGCCA
GCGAGAGCCAGGGCTCCAAAGAACTCGGAGACGTTCTCTTCCAGATGGCTGAAGTCCACAGGCAGATCCA
GAATCAGCTGGAAGAAATGCTGAAGTCTTTTCACAACGAGCTGCTTACGCAGCTGGAGCAGAAGGTGGAG
CTGGACTCCAGGTATCTGAGTGCTGCGCTGAAGAAATACCAGACTGAGCAAAGGAGCAAAGGCGACGCCC
TGGACAAGTGTCAGGCTGAGCTGAAGAAGCTTCGGAAGAAGAGCCAGGGCAGCAAGAATCCTCAGAAGTA
CTCGGACAAGGAGCTGCAGTACATCGACGCCATCAGCAACAAGCAGGGCGAGCTGGAGAATTACGTGTCC
GACGGCTACAAGACCGCACTGACAGAGGAGCGCAGGCGCTTCTGCTTCCTGGTGGAGAAGCAGTGCGCCG
TGGCCAAGAACTCCGCGGCCTACCACTCCAAGGGCAAGGAGCTGCTGGCGCAGAAGCTGCCGCTGTGGCA
ACAGGCCTGTGCCGACCCCAGCAAGATCCCGGAGCGCGCGGTGCAGCTCATGCAGCAGGTGGCCAGCAAC
GGCGCCACCCTCCCCAGCGCCCTG
