[The description below was written by a language model from this plasmid's Addgene catalogue record.]
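Description:
pECE-M2-BAIAP2 wt is a mammalian expression plasmid built on the pECE backbone (about 2.9 kb without insert) that carries the wild-type human BAIAP2 coding sequence, also known as IRSp53, as an insert of roughly 1.55 kb. The open reading frame was placed between EcoRI and XbaI sites, both of which remain intact, and is fused at its N terminus to an M2 tag supplied by the backbone. M2 conventionally refers to the FLAG epitope recognised by the M2 monoclonal antibody, so the expressed protein can be detected or immunoprecipitated without a BAIAP2-specific antibody. The insert was derived in part from a clone in a human ORFeome collection. In bacteria the plasmid is maintained at high copy and selected with ampicillin. The record does not list the origin of replication or any mammalian selection marker.

The promoter is not stated explicitly, but the recommended sequencing primers anneal to an SV40 promoter and an SV40 polyadenylation signal, which suggests that the tagged cDNA sits in an SV40-driven expression cassette suited to transient transfection of mammalian cells. No feature table is provided, so this arrangement is inferred rather than confirmed.

The associated study was a chemical genetic screen for substrates of the AMPK alpha2 kinase, which identified a network of proteins involved in mitosis. The plasmid presumably expresses epitope-tagged BAIAP2 so it can be examined as a candidate AMPK substrate. The "wt" designation implies an unmutated reference, possibly for comparison with mutant versions, although the record describes no such variants.
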