Addgene plasmid #31656: pECE-M2-BAIAP2 wt
Depositing lab: Anne Brunet. Depositing organization: Stanford University. Publication: Chemical Genetic Screen for AMPKalpha2 Substrates Uncovers a Network of Proteins Involved in Mitosis. Banko MR, Allen JJ, Schaffer BE, Wilker EW, Tsou P, White JL, Villen J, Wang B, Kim SR, Sakamoto K, Gygi SP, Cantley LC, Yaffe MB, Shokat KM, Brunet A. Mol Cell. 2011 Dec 23;44(6):878-92. Epub 2011 Dec 1. 10.1016/j.molcel.2011.11.005 PubMed 22137581.
Backbone
  Vector backbone: pECE, Addgene plasmid 26453
  Backbone size w/o insert (bp): 2900
  Vector type: Mammalian Expression
Growth in bacteria
  Bacterial resistance: Ampicillin, 100 μg/mL
  Growth temperature: 37°C
  Growth strain: DH5alpha
  Copy number: High Copy
Gene/Insert
  Gene/Insert name: BAI1-associated protein 2 (alt name: M2-BAIAP2)
  Species: H. sapiens (human)
  Insert size (bp): 1550
  Entrez Gene: BAIAP2 (a.k.a. BAP2, FLAF3, IRSP53, WAML)
  Tag / fusion protein: M2 (N terminal on backbone)
  Cloning method: Restriction Enzyme; 5′ cloning site EcoRI (not destroyed); 3′ cloning site XbaI (not destroyed)
  Sequencing primers: 5′ SV40pro-F; 3′ SV40pA-R
Resource information
  A portion of this plasmid was derived from a plasmid made by: Open Biosystems Human Orfeome Collection
Terms and licenses: Academic/Nonprofit Terms; Industry Terms: Not Available to Industry
How to cite: pECE-M2-BAIAP2 wt was a gift from Anne Brunet (Addgene plasmid # 31656 ; http://n2t.net/addgene:31656 ; RRID:Addgene_31656)
